Addgene plasmid #237548: TDP-43 ΔCR GFP
Purpose: Expression of GFP-tag fused to mutant TDP-43 ΔCR
Depositing lab: Tatyana Shelkovnikova. Depositing organization: University of Sheffield. Publication: Paraspeckle condensation is controlled via TDP-43 polymerization and linked to neuroprotection. Hodgson RE, Huang WP, Lang R, Kumar V, An H, Stender EGP, Chalakova ZP, Driver MD, Sanchez Avila A, Ellis BCS, Day E, Rayment JA, Baeg K, Strange A, Moll T, Wright GSA, van Vugt JJFA, Allen SP, Locker N, Pitout I, Fletcher S, Onck PR, Duss O, Cooper-Knock J, Shelkovnikova TA. Nat Cell Biol. 2026 Mar 18. doi: 10.1038/s41556-026-01895-y. PubMed 41851271.
Backbone
  Vector backbone: pEGFP-C1
  Vector type: Mammalian Expression
Growth in bacteria
  Bacterial resistance: Kanamycin, 50 μg/mL
  Growth temperature: 37°C
  Growth strain: DH5alpha
  Copy number: High Copy
Gene/Insert
  Gene/Insert name: GFP-tagged TDP-43 ΔCR
  Species: H. sapiens (human)
  Mutation: TDP-43 316-346 a.a. deletion
  Entrez Gene: TARDBP (a.k.a. ALS10, TDP-43)
  Promoter: CMV
  Tag / fusion protein: EGFP (N terminal on insert)
  Cloning method: Restriction Enzyme; 5′ cloning site Unknown (unknown if destroyed)
Terms and licenses: Academic/Nonprofit Terms; Industry Terms: Not Available to Industry
How to cite: TDP-43 ΔCR GFP was a gift from Tatyana Shelkovnikova (Addgene plasmid # 237548 ; http://n2t.net/addgene:237548 ; RRID:Addgene_237548)
