[The description below was written by a language model from this plasmid's Addgene catalogue record and pLannotate feature annotations shown in this document.]
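Description:
TDP-43 ΔCR GFP is a mammalian expression plasmid built on the pEGFP-C1 backbone, about 5.8 kb in the sequenced record, that produces human TDP-43 (TARDBP) carrying an internal deletion of residues 316–346, fused at its N terminus to EGFP. Transcription is driven by the human cytomegalovirus immediate-early enhancer and promoter. The EGFP open reading frame runs through a short remnant of the multiple cloning site directly into the TARDBP coding sequence, and the transcript is terminated by the SV40 polyadenylation signal. The annotation software labels the TARDBP sequence as a fragment, which is consistent with the recorded deletion. The cloning sites used are not recorded.

The plasmid is maintained at high copy in E. coli through a ColE1/pUC-type origin and is selected with kanamycin. The resistance gene is the Tn5 aminoglycoside phosphotransferase (NeoR/KanR). It sits behind tandem bacterial (bla) and SV40 early promoters and is followed by the HSV TK poly(A) signal, so the same cassette can also confer G418 resistance in mammalian cells. An f1 origin is also present. The short hits annotated as SV40 large T antigen, ble and bGH poly(A) fragments are most likely residual backbone sequence rather than functional elements.

The construct gives constitutive expression of a fluorescently tagged TDP-43 mutant in transfected mammalian cells, so the protein's localisation and behaviour can be followed by GFP fluorescence. The associated publication concerns TDP-43 polymerization and its control of paraspeckle condensation, which suggests the deletion mutant is meant for comparison with other TDP-43 forms. The record does not spell out what "CR" stands for or describe specific experiments.
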