Features (pLannotate 1.2.2; 15 found; start..end, strand, type, name):
     61..364     +  enhancer       CMV enhancer: human cytomegalovirus immediate early enhancer
    365..568     +  promoter       CMV promoter: human cytomegalovirus (CMV) immediate early promoter
    613..1329    +  CDS            EGFP: EGFP is a basic (constitutively fluorescent) green fluorescent protein published in 1996, derived from Aequorea victoria. It is reported to be a rapidly-maturing weak dimer with moderate acid sensitivity.
   1330..1350    +  misc_feature   MCS (fragment): multiple cloning site
   1351..2499    +  CDS            TARDBP (fragment): TADBP_HUMAN - Also known as TDP43. Experimental evidence at protein level: Swiss-Prot protein existence level 1. RNA-binding protein that is involved in various steps of RNA biogenesis and processing (PubMed:23519609). Preferentially binds, via its two RNA recognition motifs RRM1 and RRM2, to GU-repeats on RNA molecules predominantly localized within long introns and in the 3'UTR of mRNAs (PubMed:23519609, PubMed:24240615, PubMed:24464995). In turn, regulates the splicing of many non-coding and protein-coding RNAs including proteins involved in neuronal survival, as well as mRNAs that encode p
   2525..2609    +  CDS            large T antigen (fragment): large T antigen from SV40 (simian virus 40)
   2632..2753    +  polyA_signal   SV40 poly(A) signal: SV40 polyadenylation signal
   2787..3215    -  rep_origin     f1 ori (sequence partly withheld): f1 bacteriophage origin of replication; arrow indicates direction of (+) strand synthesis
   3242..3346    +  promoter       AmpR promoter: bla
   3348..3705    +  promoter       SV40 promoter: SV40 enhancer and early promoter
   3740..4534    +  CDS            NeoR/KanR: aminoglycoside phosphotransferase from Tn5; aph(3')-II (or nptII); confers resistance to neomycin, kanamycin, and G418 (Geneticin®)
   4555..4707    +  CDS            ble (fragment): BLE_KLEPN - Experimental evidence at protein level: Swiss-Prot protein existence level 1. Binding protein with a strong affinity to the bleomycin family of antibiotics. Binds to CL990; an antimitotic-antibiotic compound. From Klebsiella pneumoniae.
   4766..4813    +  polyA_signal   HSV TK poly(A) signal: herpes simplex virus thymidine kinase polyadenylation signal (Cole and Stacy, 1985)
   4904..4920    -  polyA_signal   bGH poly(A) signal (fragment): bovine growth hormone polyadenylation signal
   5142..5730    +  rep_origin     ori: high-copy-number ColE1/pMB1/pBR322/pUC origin of replication
>Addgene plasmid #237548 | TDP-43 ΔCR GFP | addgene full sequence | sequence record 471596 | Addgene NGS Result
TAGTTATTAATAGTAATCAATTACGGGGTCATTAGTTCATAGCCCATATATGGAGTTCCGCGTTACATAA
CTTACGGTAAATGGCCCGCCTGGCTGACCGCCCAACGACCCCCGCCCATTGACGTCAATAATGACGTATG
TTCCCATAGTAACGCCAATAGGGACTTTCCATTGACGTCAATGGGTGGAGTATTTACGGTAAACTGCCCA
CTTGGCAGTACATCAAGTGTATCATATGCCAAGTACGCCCCCTATTGACGTCAATGACGGTAAATGGCCC
GCCTGGCATTATGCCCAGTACATGACCTTATGGGACTTTCCTACTTGGCAGTACATCTACGTATTAGTCA
TCGCTATTACCATGGTGATGCGGTTTTGGCAGTACATCAATGGGCGTGGATAGCGGTTTGACTCACGGGG
ATTTCCAAGTCTCCACCCCATTGACGTCAATGGGAGTTTGTTTTGGCACCAAAATCAACGGGACTTTCCA
AAATGTCGTAACAACTCCGCCCCATTGACGCAAATGGGCGGTAGGCGTGTACGGTGGGAGGTCTATATAA
GCAGAGCTGGTTTAGTGAACCGTCAGATCCGCTAGCGCTACCGGTCGCCACCATGGTGAGCAAGGGCGAG
GAGCTGTTCACCGGGGTGGTGCCCATCCTGGTCGAGCTGGACGGCGACGTAAACGGCCACAAGTTCAGCG
TGTCCGGCGAGGGCGAGGGCGATGCCACCTACGGCAAGCTGACCCTGAAGTTCATCTGCACCACCGGCAA
GCTGCCCGTGCCCTGGCCCACCCTCGTGACCACCCTGACCTACGGCGTGCAGTGCTTCAGCCGCTACCCC
GACCACATGAAGCAGCACGACTTCTTCAAGTCCGCCATGCCCGAAGGCTACGTCCAGGAGCGCACCATCT
TCTTCAAGGACGACGGCAACTACAAGACCCGCGCCGAGGTGAAGTTCGAGGGCGACACCCTGGTGAACCG
CATCGAGCTGAAGGGCATCGACTTCAAGGAGGACGGCAACATCCTGGGGCACAAGCTGGAGTACAACTAC
AACAGCCACAACGTCTATATCATGGCCGACAAGCAGAAGAACGGCATCAAGGTGAACTTCAAGATCCGCC
ACAACATCGAGGACGGCAGCGTGCAGCTCGCCGACCACTACCAGCAGAACACCCCCATCGGCGACGGCCC
CGTGCTGCTGCCCGACAACCACTACCTGAGCACCCAGTCCGCCCTGAGCAAAGACCCCAACGAGAAGCGC
GATCACATGGTCCTGCTGGAGTTCGTGACCGCCGCCGGGATCACTCTCGGCATGGACGAGCTGTACAAGT
CCGGACTCAGATCTCGAGCTATGTCTGAATATATTCGGGTAACCGAAGATGAGAACGATGAGCCCATTGA
AATACCATCGGAAGACGATGGGACGGTGCTGCTCTCCACGGTTACAGCCCAGTTTCCAGGGGCGTGTGGG
CTTCGCTACAGGAATCCAGTGTCTCAGTGTATGAGAGGTGTCCGGCTGGTAGAAGGAATTCTGCATGCCC
CAGATGCTGGCTGGGGAAATCTGGTGTATGTTGTCAACTATCCAAAAGATAACAAAAGAAAAATGGATGA
GACAGATGCTTCATCAGCAGTGAAAGTGAAAAGAGCAGTCCAGAAAACATCCGATTTAATAGTGTTGGGT
CTCCCATGGAAAACAACCGAACAGGACCTGAAAGAGTATTTTAGTACCTTTGGAGAAGTTCTTATGGTGC
AGGTCAAGAAAGATCTTAAGACTGGTCATTCAAAGGGGTTTGGCTTTGTTCGTTTTACGGAATATGAAAC
ACAAGTGAAAGTAATGTCACAGCGACATATGATAGATGGACGATGGTGTGACTGCAAACTTCCTAATTCT
AAGCAAAGCCAAGATGAGCCTTTGAGAAGCAGAAAAGTGTTTGTGGGGCGCTGTACAGAGGACATGACTG
AGGATGAGCTGCGGGAGTTCTTCTCTCAGTACGGGGATGTGATGGATGTCTTCATCCCCAAGCCATTCAG
GGCCTTTGCCTTTGTTACATTTGCAGATGATCAGATTGCGCAGTCTCTTTGTGGAGAGGACTTGATCATT
AAAGGAATCAGCGTTCATATATCCAATGCCGAACCTAAGCACAATAGCAATAGACAGTTAGAAAGAAGTG
GAAGATTTGGTGGTAATCCAGGTGGCTTTGGGAATCAGGGTGGATTTGGTAATAGCAGAGGGGGTGGAGC
TGGTTTGGGAAACAATCAAGGTAGTAATATGGGTGGTGGGATGAACTTTGGTGCGTCAGGCCCATCGGGT
AATAACCAAAACCAAGGCAACATGCAGAGGGAGCCAAACCAGGCCTTCGGTTCTGGAAATAACTCTTATA
GTGGCTCTAATTCTGGTGCAGCAATTGGTTGGGGATCAGCATCCAATGCAGGGTCGGGCAGTGGTTTTAA
TGGAGGCTTTGGCTCAAGCATGGATTCTAAGTCTTCTGGCTGGGGAATGTAGGGATCCACCGGATCTAGA
TAACTGATCATAATCAGCCATACCACATTTGTAGAGGTTTTACTTGCTTTAAAAAACCTCCCACACCTCC
CCCTGAACCTGAAACATAAAATGAATGCAATTGTTGTTGTTAACTTGTTTATTGCAGCTTATAATGGTTA
CAAATAAAGCAATAGCATCACAAATTTCACAAATAAAGCATTTTTTTCACTGCATTCTAGTTGTGGTTTG
TCCAAACTCATCAATGTATCTTAACGCGTAAATTGTAAGCGTTAATATTTTGTTAAAATTCGCGTTAAAT
TTTTGTTAAATCAGCTCATTTTTTAACCAATAGGCCGAAATCGGCAAAATCCCTTATAAATCAAAAGAAT
AGACCGAGATAGGGT
[37 nt withheld, positions 2886-2922]
AAAGAACGTGGACTCCAACGTCAAAGG
[49 nt withheld, positions 2950-2998]
T
[91 nt withheld, positions 3000-3090]
G
[124 nt withheld, positions 3092-3215]
CAGGTGGCACTTTTCGGGGAAATGTGCGCGGAACCCCTATTTGTTTATTTTTCTAAATACATTCAAATAT
GTATCCGCTCATGAGACAATAACCCTGATAAATGCTTCAATAATATTGAAAAAGGAAGAGTCCTGAGGCG
GAAAGAACCAGCTGTGGAATGTGTGTCAGTTAGGGTGTGGAAAGTCCCCAGGCTCCCCAGCAGGCAGAAG
TATGCAAAGCATGCATCTCAATTAGTCAGCAACCAGGTGTGGAAAGTCCCCAGGCTCCCCAGCAGGCAGA
AGTATGCAAAGCATGCATCTCAATTAGTCAGCAACCATAGTCCCGCCCCTAACTCCGCCCATCCCGCCCC
TAACTCCGCCCAGTTCCGCCCATTCTCCGCCCCATGGCTGACTAATTTTTTTTATTTATGCAGAGGCCGA
GGCCGCCTCGGCCTCTGAGCTATTCCAGAAGTAGTGAGGAGGCTTTTTTGGAGGCCTAGGCTTTTGCAAA
GATCGATCAAGAGACAGGATGAGGATCGTTTCGCATGATTGAACAAGATGGATTGCACGCAGGTTCTCCG
GCCGCTTGGGTGGAGAGGCTATTCGGCTATGACTGGGCACAACAGACAATCGGCTGCTCTGATGCCGCCG
TGTTCCGGCTGTCAGCGCAGGGGCGCCCGGTTCTTTTTGTCAAGACCGACCTGTCCGGTGCCCTGAATGA
ACTGCAAGACGAGGCAGCGCGGCTATCGTGGCTGGCCACGACGGGCGTTCCTTGCGCAGCTGTGCTCGAC
GTTGTCACTGAAGCGGGAAGGGACTGGCTGCTATTGGGCGAAGTGCCGGGGCAGGATCTCCTGTCATCTC
ACCTTGCTCCTGCCGAGAAAGTATCCATCATGGCTGATGCAATGCGGCGGCTGCATACGCTTGATCCGGC
TACCTGCCCATTCGACCACCAAGCGAAACATCGCATCGAGCGAGCACGTACTCGGATGGAAGCCGGTCTT
GTCGATCAGGATGATCTGGACGAAGAGCATCAGGGGCTCGCGCCAGCCGAACTGTTCGCCAGGCTCAAGG
CGAGCATGCCCGACGGCGAGGATCTCGTCGTGACCCATGGCGATGCCTGCTTGCCGAATATCATGGTGGA
AAATGGCCGCTTTTCTGGATTCATCGACTGTGGCCGGCTGGGTGTGGCGGACCGCTATCAGGACATAGCG
TTGGCTACCCGTGATATTGCTGAAGAGCTTGGCGGCGAATGGGCTGACCGCTTCCTCGTGCTTTACGGTA
TCGCCGCTCCCGATTCGCAGCGCATCGCCTTCTATCGCCTTCTTGACGAGTTCTTCTGAGCGGGACTCTG
GGGTTCGAAATGACCGACCAAGCGACGCCCAACCTGCCATCACGAGATTTCGATTCCACCGCCGCCTTCT
ATGAAAGGTTGGGCTTCGGAATCGTTTTCCGGGACGCCGGCTGGATGATCCTCCAGCGCGGGGATCTCAT
GCTGGAGTTCTTCGCCCACCCTAGGGGGAGGCTAACTGAAACACGGAAGGAGACAATACCGGAAGGAACC
CGCGCTATGACGGCAATAAAAAGACAGAATAAAACGCACGGTGTTGGGTCGTTTGTTCATAAACGCGGGG
TTCGGTCCCAGGGCTGGCACTCTGTCGATACCCCACCGAGACCCCATTGGGGCCAATACGCCCGCGTTTC
TTCCTTTTCCCCACCCCACCCCCCAAGTTCGGGTGAAGGCCCAGGGCTCGCAGCCAACGTCGGGGCGGCA
GGCCCTGCCATAGCCTCAGGTTACTCATATATACTTTAGATTGATTTAAAACTTCATTTTTAATTTAAAA
GGATCTAGGTGAAGATCCTTTTTGATAATCTCATGACCAAAATCCCTTAACGTGAGTTTTCGTTCCACTG
AGCGTCAGACCCCGTAGAAAAGATCAAAGGATCTTCTTGAGATCCTTTTTTTCTGCGCGTAATCTGCTGC
TTGCAAACAAAAAAACCACCGCTACCAGCGGTGGTTTGTTTGCCGGATCAAGAGCTACCAACTCTTTTTC
CGAAGGTAACTGGCTTCAGCAGAGCGCAGATACCAAATACTGTTCTTCTAGTGTAGCCGTAGTTAGGCCA
CCACTTCAAGAACTCTGTAGCACCGCCTACATACCTCGCTCTGCTAATCCTGTTACCAGTGGCTGCTGCC
AGTGGCGATAAGTCGTGTCTTACCGGGTTGGACTCAAGACGATAGTTACCGGATAAGGCGCAGCGGTCGG
GCTGAACGGGGGGTTCGTGCACACAGCCCAGCTTGGAGCGAACGACCTACACCGAACTGAGATACCTACA
GCGTGAGCTATGAGAAAGCGCCACGCTTCCCGAAGGGAGAAAGGCGGACAGGTATCCGGTAAGCGGCAGG
GTCGGAACAGGAGAGCGCACGAGGGAGCTTCCAGGGGGAAACGCCTGGTATCTTTATAGTCCTGTCGGGT
TTCGCCACCTCTGACTTGAGCGTCGATTTTTGTGATGCTCGTCAGGGGGGCGGAGCCTATGGAAAAACGC
CAGCAACGCGGCCTTTTTACGGTTCCTGGCCTTTTGCTGGCCTTTTGCTCACATGTTCTTTCCTGCGTTA
TCCCCTGATTCTGTGGATAACCGTATTACCGCCATGCAT
